>Addgene plasmid #71175 | pSGE_719_S2-1_GATA-to-ETS21C | depositor full sequence | sequence record 127102 | Full Sequence
CTAGAGTCGGGGCGGCCGGCCGCTTCGAGCAGACATGATAAGATACATTGATGAGTTTGGACAAACCACA
ACTAGAATGCAGTGAAAAAAATGCTTTATTTGTGAAATTTGTGATGCTATTGCTTTATTTGTAACCATTA
TAAGCTGCAATAAACAAGTTAACAACAACAATTGCATTCATTTTATGTTTCAGGTTCAGGGGGAGGTGTG
GGAGGTTTTTTAAAGCAAGTAAAACCTCTACAAATGTGGTAAAATCGATAAGGATCCGTCGACCGATGCC
CTTGAGAGCCTTCAACCCAGTCAGCTCCTTCCGGTGGGCGCGGGGCATGACTATCGTCGCCGCACTTATG
ACTGTCTTCTTTATCATGCAACTCGTAGGACAGGTGCCGGCAGCGCTCTTCCGCTTCCTCGCTCACTGAC
TCGCTGCGCTCGGTCGTTCGGCTGCGGCGAGCGGTATCAGCTCACTCAAAGGCGGTAATACGGTTATCCA
CAGAATCAGGGGATAACGCAGGAAAGAACATGTGAGCAAAAGGCCAGCAAAAGGCCAGGAACCGTAAAAA
GGCCGCGTTGCTGGCGTTTTTCCATAGGCTCCGCCCCCCTGACGAGCATCACAAAAATCGACGCTCAAGT
CAGAGGTGGCGAAACCCGACAGGACTATAAAGATACCAGGCGTTTCCCCCTGGAAGCTCCCTCGTGCGCT
CTCCTGTTCCGACCCTGCCGCTTACCGGATACCTGTCCGCCTTTCTCCCTTCGGGAAGCGTGGCGCTTTC
TCATAGCTCACGCTGTAGGTATCTCAGTTCGGTGTAGGTCGTTCGCTCCAAGCTGGGCTGTGTGCACGAA
CCCCCCGTTCAGCCCGACCGCTGCGCCTTATCCGGTAACTATCGTCTTGAGTCCAACCCGGTAAGACACG
ACTTATCGCCACTGGCAGCAGCCACTGGTAACAGGATTAGCAGAGCGAGGTATGTAGGCGGTGCTACAGA
GTTCTTGAAGTGGTGGCCTAACTACGGCTACACTAGAAGAACAGTATTTGGTATCTGCGCTCTGCTGAAG
CCAGTTACCTTCGGAAAAAGAGTTGGTAGCTCTTGATCCGGCAAACAAACCACCGCTGGTAGCGGTGGTT
TTTTTGTTTGCAAGCAGCAGATTACGCGCAGAAAAAAAGGATCTCAAGAAGATCCTTTGATCTTTTCTAC
GGGGTCTGACGCTCAGTGGAACGAAAACTCACGTTAAGGGATTTTGGTCATGAGATTATCAAAAAGGATC
TTCACCTAGATCCTTTTAAATTAAAAATGAAGTTTTAAATCAATCTAAAGTATATATGAGTAAACTTGGT
CTGACAGTTACCAATGCTTAATCAGTGAGGCACCTATCTCAGCGATCTGTCTATTTCGTTCATCCATAGT
TGCCTGACTCCCCGTCGTGTAGATAACTACGATACGGGAGGGCTTACCATCTGGCCCCAGTGCTGCAATG
ATACCGCGAGACCCACGCTCACCGGCTCCAGATTTATCAGCAATAAACCAGCCAGCCGGAAGGGCCGAGC
GCAGAAGTGGTCCTGCAACTTTATCCGCCTCCATCCAGTCTATTAATTGTTGCCGGGAAGCTAGAGTAAG
TAGTTCGCCAGTTAATAGTTTGCGCAACGTTGTTGCCATTGCTACAGGCATCGTGGTGTCACGCTCGTCG
TTTGGTATGGCTTCATTCAGCTCCGGTTCCCAACGATCAAGGCGAGTTACATGATCCCCCATGTTGTGCA
AAAAAGCGGTTAGCTCCTTCGGTCCTCCGATCGTTGTCAGAAGTAAGTTGGCCGCAGTGTTATCACTCAT
GGTTATGGCAGCACTGCATAATTCTCTTACTGTCATGCCATCCGTAAGATGCTTTTCTGTGACTGGTGAG
TACTCAACCAAGTCATTCTGAGAATAGTGTATGCGGCGACCGAGTTGCTCTTGCCCGGCGTCAATACGGG
ATAATACCGCGCCACATAGCAGAACTTTAAAAGTGCTCATCATTGGAAAACGTTCTTCGGGGCGAAAACT
CTCAAGGATCTTACCGCTGTTGAGATCCAGTTCGATGTAACCCACTCGTGCACCCAACTGATCTTCAGCA
TCTTTTACTTTCACCAGCGTTTCTGGGTGAGCAAAAACAGGAAGGCAAAATGCCGCAAAAAAGGGAATAA
GGGCGACACGGAAATGTTGAATACTCATACTCTTCCTTTTTCAATATTATTGAAGCATTTATCAGGGTTA
TTGTCTCATGAGCGGATACATATTTGAATGTATTTAGAAAAATAAACAAATAGGGGTTCCGCGCACATTT
CCCCGAAAAGTGCCACCTG
[124 nt withheld, positions 2330-2453]
C
[91 nt withheld, positions 2455-2545]
A
[49 nt withheld, positions 2547-2595]
CCTTTGACGTTGGAGTCCACGTTCTTT
[37 nt withheld, positions 2623-2659]
ACCCTATCTCGGTCTATTCTTTTGATTTATAAGGGATTTTGCCGATTTCGGCCTATTGGTTAAAAAATGA
GCTGATTTAACAAAAATTTAACGCGAATTTTAACAAAATATTAACGCTTACAATTTGCCATTCGCCATTC
AGGCTGCGCAACTGTTGGGAAGGGCGATCGGTGCGGGCCTCTTCGCTATTACGCCAGCCCAAGCTACCAT
GATAAGTAAGTAATATTAAGGTACGGGAGGTACTTGGAGCGGCCGCAATAAAATATCTTTATTTTCATTA
CATCTGTGTGTTGGTTTTTTGTGTGAATCGATAGTACTAACATACGCTCTCCATCAAAACAAAACGAAAC
AAAACAAACTAGCAAAATAGGCTGTCCCCAGTGCAAGTGCAGGTGCCAGAACATTTCTCTATCGATAGGT
ACCACAAGTTTGTACAAAAAAGCAGGCTCCGAATTCGCCCTTTGCACAATTTCTGTGAAGTGACAGCCAC
TGAGAAATAGTGTCAAGTAGCTCTCGTCCGCTAATATCAATTTAGACGATATACATACGGCCAGATCTGG
CACGCAGTCTGCATTCCCAATGATGCGGGATGGATTTGGATTGTGGGGCGGAATCTCTAAGTACCGGAAA
TGCGGAGAATTACTTCCGCGACTTGGCTCCGTTTTGTTAAATATACTATGTGTGTATGTGCGTAGTACAG
CGACTTGTACGGAGTACATAAACATATGCATATCTGCGGTTTAGTTGTCGACCGGAAATTTGTTCGTCGT
TTGAAAAATGTGTGTAGTTGTTGGGGTAACTGCGCACAATTGCCGGGCTACAGGGTGCTTTGAGTCTTTG
TTTTTGGATTTCGTTTTCGATGTTTAGCTACGAAAGCCAAGCGTTGTGCTATTTTCGAATTTTGTATTTT
ATAACCCGGGCAAGGGCGAATTCGACCCAGCTTTCTTGTACAAAGTGGTAGATCTGCGATCGAGCTCGCC
CGGGGATCGAGCGCAGCGGTATAAAAGGGCGCGGGGTGGCTGAGAGCATCAGTTGTGAATGAATGTTCGA
GCCGAGCAGACGTGCCGCTGCCTTCGTTAATATCCTTTGAATAAGCCAACTTTGAATCACAAGACGCATA
CCAAACGGCATTCCGGTACTGTTGGTAAAGCCACCATGGAAGACGCCAAAAACATAAAGAAAGGCCCGGC
GCCATTCTATCCGCTGGAAGATGGAACCGCTGGAGAGCAACTGCATAAGGCTATGAAGAGATACGCCCTG
GTTCCTGGAACAATTGCTTTTACAGATGCACATATCGAGGTGGACATCACTTACGCTGAGTACTTCGAAA
TGTCCGTTCGGTTGGCAGAAGCTATGAAACGATATGGGCTGAATACAAATCACAGAATCGTCGTATGCAG
TGAAAACTCTCTTCAATTCTTTATGCCGGTGTTGGGCGCGTTATTTATCGGAGTTGCAGTTGCGCCCGCG
AACGACATTTATAATGAACGTGAATTGCTCAACAGTATGGGCATTTCGCAGCCTACCGTGGTGTTCGTTT
CCAAAAAGGGGTTGCAAAAAATTTTGAACGTGCAAAAAAAGCTCCCAATCATCCAAAAAATTATTATCAT
GGATTCTAAAACGGATTACCAGGGATTTCAGTCGATGTACACGTTCGTCACATCTCATCTACCTCCCGGT
TTTAATGAATACGATTTTGTGCCAGAGTCCTTCGATAGGGACAAGACAATTGCACTGATCATGAACTCCT
CTGGATCTACTGGTCTGCCTAAAGGTGTCGCTCTGCCTCATAGAACTGCCTGCGTGAGATTCTCGCATGC
CAGAGATCCTATTTTTGGCAATCAAATCATTCCGGATACTGCGATTTTAAGTGTTGTTCCATTCCATCAC
GGTTTTGGAATGTTTACTACACTCGGATATTTGATATGTGGATTTCGAGTCGTCTTAATGTATAGATTTG
AAGAAGAGCTGTTTCTGAGGAGCCTTCAGGATTACAAGATTCAAAGTGCGCTGCTGGTGCCAACCCTATT
CTCCTTCTTCGCCAAAAGCACTCTGATTGACAAATACGATTTATCTAATTTACACGAAATTGCTTCTGGT
GGCGCTCCCCTCTCTAAGGAAGTCGGGGAAGCGGTTGCCAAGAGGTTCCATCTGCCAGGTATCAGGCAAG
GATATGGGCTCACTGAGACTACATCAGCTATTCTGATTACACCCGAGGGGGATGATAAACCGGGCGCGGT
CGGTAAAGTTGTTCCATTTTTTGAAGCGAAGGTTGTGGATCTGGATACCGGGAAAACGCTGGGCGTTAAT
CAAAGAGGCGAACTGTGTGTGAGAGGTCCTATGATTATGTCCGGTTATGTAAACAATCCGGAAGCGACCA
ACGCCTTGATTGACAAGGATGGATGGCTACATTCTGGAGACATAGCTTACTGGGACGAAGACGAACACTT
CTTCATCGTTGACCGCCTGAAGTCTCTGATTAAGTACAAAGGCTATCAGGTGGCTCCCGCTGAATTGGAA
TCCATCTTGCTCCAACACCCCAACATCTTCGACGCAGGTGTCGCAGGTCTTCCCGACGATGACGCCGGTG
AACTTCCCGCCGCCGTTGTTGTTTTGGAGCACGGAAAGACGATGACGGAAAAAGAGATCGTGGATTACGT
CGCCAGTCAAGTAACAACCGCGAAAAAGTTGCGCGGAGGAGTTGTGTTTGTGGACGAAGTACCGAAAGGT
CTTACCGGAAAACTCGACGCAAGAAAAATCAGAGAGATCCTCATAAAGGCCAAGAAGGGCGGAAAGATCG
CCGTGTAATT
Features (pLannotate 1.2.2; 13 found; start..end, strand, type, name):
     39..160     -  polyA_signal   SV40 poly(A) signal: SV40 polyadenylation signal
    183..251     -  CDS            large T antigen (fragment): large T antigen from SV40 (simian virus 40)
    267..399     +  CDS            TcR (fragment): tetracycline efflux protein; tet; confers resistance to tetracycline
    579..1167    -  rep_origin     ori: high-copy-number ColE1/pMB1/pBR322/pUC origin of replication
   1338..2198    -  CDS            AmpR: β-lactamase; bla; confers resistance to ampicillin, carbenicillin, and related antibiotics
   2199..2303    -  promoter       AmpR promoter: bla
   2330..2758    +  rep_origin     f1 ori (sequence partly withheld): f1 bacteriophage origin of replication; arrow indicates direction of (+) strand synthesis
   2790..2857    -  CDS            lacZα (fragment): LacZα fragment of β-galactosidase; lacZ fragment
   2916..2964    +  polyA_signal   poly(A) signal: synthetic polyadenylation signal
   2978..3069    +  misc_feature   pause site: RNA polymerase II transcriptional pause signal from the human α2 globin gene
   3083..3107    +  protein_bind   attB1: mutant version of attB; recombination site for the Gateway® BP reaction BP Clonase™
   3594..3618    -  protein_bind   attB2: mutant version of attB; recombination site for the Gateway® BP reaction BP Clonase™
   3815..5467    +  CDS            luciferase: firefly luciferase; luc+; enhanced luc+ version of the luciferase gene
