[The description below was written by a language model from this plasmid's Addgene catalogue record and pLannotate feature annotations shown in this document.]
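Description:
pSGE_719_S2-1_GATA-to-ETS21C is a 5,469 bp firefly luciferase reporter plasmid for insect cell expression, used to measure the activity of a candidate regulatory sequence. The backbone is recorded as unknown. The annotated features (synthetic poly(A) signal and RNA polymerase II pause site upstream of the cloning region, luc+ luciferase, SV40 late poly(A) signal, f1 ori) resemble a standard promoterless luciferase reporter vector adapted for Gateway cloning. In bacteria it replicates at high copy from a ColE1/pUC-type origin and is selected with ampicillin through the bla gene and its own promoter. The short tetracycline-resistance, lacZα and SV40 large T antigen matches are only fragments and are presumably non-functional backbone remnants.

The payload is a synthetic insert of roughly 500 bp named 719_S2-1_GATA-to-ETS21C, placed between attB1 and attB2 sites by Gateway recombination. It sits upstream of the Drosophila synthetic core promoter (DSCP), which the catalogue lists as the promoter. DSCP is not separately annotated in the feature table but would fall in the gap between attB2 and the luciferase coding sequence. Because a minimal core promoter gives little transcription by itself, luciferase output reflects the enhancer activity of the inserted element. The upstream poly(A) signal and pause site limit read-through transcription from the backbone that could raise background. The insert name suggests an S2-cell-derived enhancer variant in which GATA motifs were converted to Ets21C motifs, but the record does not spell this out. The plasmid comes from a study of context-dependent functions of transcriptional regulators, where such constructs serve as reporters in luciferase assays.
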