Addgene plasmid #71175: pSGE_719_S2-1_GATA-to-ETS21C
Purpose: Luciferase reporter
Depositing lab: Alexander Stark. Depositing organization: Research Institute of Molecular Pathology (IMP). Publication: Transcriptional regulators form diverse groups with context-dependent regulatory functions. Stampfel G, Kazmar T, Frank O, Wienerroither S, Reiter F, Stark A. Nature. 2015 Nov 9. doi: 10.1038/nature15545. PubMed 26550828.
Backbone
  Vector backbone: unknown
  Vector type: Insect Expression, Luciferase
Growth in bacteria
  Bacterial resistance: Ampicillin, 100 μg/mL
  Growth temperature: 37°C
  Growth strain: DH5alpha
  Copy number: High Copy
Gene/Insert
  Gene/Insert name: 719_S2-1_GATA-to-ETS21C
  Species: Synthetic
  Promoter: DSCP Drosophila synthetic core promoter
  Tag / fusion protein: luciferase (C terminal on backbone)
  Cloning method: Gateway Cloning
  Sequencing primers: 5′ RVprimer3; 3′ LucNRev
Terms and licenses: Academic/Nonprofit Terms; Industry Terms: Not Available to Industry
How to cite: pSGE_719_S2-1_GATA-to-ETS21C was a gift from Alexander Stark (Addgene plasmid # 71175 ; http://n2t.net/addgene:71175 ; RRID:Addgene_71175)
