>Addgene plasmid #71175 | pSGE_719_S2-1_GATA-to-ETS21C | addgene partial sequence | sequence record 129376 | RVprimer3 5'-CTAGCAAAATAGGCTGTCCC-3'
CAGAACATTTCTCTATCGATAGGTACCACAAGTTTGTACAAAAAAGCAGGCTCCGAATTCGCCCTTTGCA
CAATTTCTGTGAAGTGACAGCCACTGAGAAATAGTGTCAAGTAGCTCTCGTCCGCTAATATCAATTTAGA
CGATATACATACGGCCAGATCTGGCACGCAGTCTGCATTCCCAATGATGCGGGATGGATTTGGATTGTGG
GGCGGAATCTCTAAGTACCGGAAATGCGGAGAATTACTTCCGCGACTTGGCTCCGTTTTGTTAAATATAC
TATGTGTGTATGTGCGTAGTACAGCGACTTGTACGGAGTACATAAACATATGCATATCTGCGGTTTAGTT
GTCGACCGGAAATTTGTTCGTCGTTTGAAAAATGTGTGTAGTTGTTGGGGTAACTGCGCACAATTGCCGG
GCTACAGGGTGCTTTGAGTCTTTGTTTTTGGATTTCGTTTTCGATGTTTAGCTACGAAAGCCAAGCGTTG
TGCTATTTTCGAATTTTGTATTTTATAACCCGGGCAAGGGCGAATTCGACCCAGCTTTCTTGTACAAAGT
GGTAGATCTGCGATCGAGCTCGCCCGGGGATCGAGCGCAGCGGTATAAAAGGGCGCGGGGTGGCTGAGAG
CATCAGTTGTGAATGAATGTTCGAGCCGAGCAGACGTGCCGCTGCCTTCGTTAATATCCTTTGAATAAGC
CAACTTTGAATCACAAGACGCATACCAAACGGCATTCCGGTACTGTTGGTAAAGCCACCATGGAAGACGC
CAAAAACATAAAGAAAGGCCCGGCGCCATTCTATCCGCTGGAAGATGGAACCGCTGGAGAGCAACTGCAT
AAGGCTATGAAGAGATACGCCCTGGTTCCTGGAACAATTGCTTTTACAGATGCACATATCGAGGTGGACA
TCACTTACGCTGAGTACTTCGAAATGTCCGTTCGGTTGGCAGAAGCTATGAAACGATATGGGCTGAATAC
AAATCACAGAATCGTCGTATGCAGTGAAAACTCTCTTCAATTCTTTATGCCGGTGTTGGGCGCGTTATTT
ATCGGAGTTGCAGTTGCGCCCGCGAACGACATTTATAATGAACGTGAATTGCTCAACAGTATGGGCATTT
CGCAGCCTACCGTGGTGTTCGTTTCCAAAAAGGGGTTGCAAAAAATTTTGA
