>Addgene plasmid #71175 | pSGE_719_S2-1_GATA-to-ETS21C | addgene partial sequence | sequence record 129377 | LucNRev 5'-CCTTATGCAGTTGCTCTCC-3'
GAATGGCGCCGGGCCTTTCTTTATGTTTTTGGCGTCTTCCATGGTGGCTTTACCAACAGTACCGGAATGC
CGTTTGGTATGCGTCTTGTGATTCAAAGTTGGCTTATTCAAAGGATATTAACGAAGGCAGCGGCACGTCT
GCTCGGCTCGAACATTCATTCACAACTGATGCTCTCAGCCACCCCGCGCCCTTTTATACCGCTGCGCTCG
ATCCCCGGGCGAGCTCGATCGCAGATCTACCACTTTGTACAAGAAAGCTGGGTCGAATTCGCCCTTGCCC
GGGTTATAAAATACAAAATTCGAAAATAGCACAACGCTTGGCTTTCGTAGCTAAACATCGAAAACGAAAT
CCAAAAACAAAGACTCAAAGCACCCTGTAGCCCGGCAATTGTGCGCAGTTACCCCAACAACTACACACAT
TTTTCAAACGACGAACAAATTTCCGGTCGACAACTAAACCGCAGATATGCATATGTTTATGTACTCCGTA
CAAGTCGCTGTACTACGCACATACACACATAGTATATTTAACAAAACGGAGCCAAGTCGCGGAAGTAATT
CTCCGCATTTCCGGTACTTAGAGATTCCGCCCCACAATCCAAATCCATCCCGCATCATTGGGAATGCAGA
CTGCGTGCCAGATCTGGCCGTATGTATATCGTCTAAATTGATATTAGCGGACGAGAGCTACTTGACACTA
TTTCTCAGTGGCTGTCACTTCACAGAAATTGTGCAAAGGGCGAATTCGGAGCCTGCTTTTTTGTACAAAC
TTGTGGTACCTATCGATAGAGAAATGTTCTGGCACCTGCACTTGCACTGGGGACAGCCTATTTTGCTAGT
TTGTTTTGTTTCGTTTTGTTTTGATGGAGAGCGTATGTTAGTACTATCGATTCACACAAAAAACCAACAC
ACAGATGTAATGAAAATAAAGATATTTTATTGCGGCCGCTCCAAGTACCTCCCGTACCTTAATATTACTT
ACTTATCATGGTAGCTTGGGCTGGCGTAATAGCGAAGAGGCCCGCACCGATCGCCCTTCCCAACAGTTGC
GCAGCCTGAATGGCGAATGGCAAATTGTAAGCGTTAATATTTTGTTAAAATTCGCGTTAAATTTTTGTTA
AATCAGCTCATTTTTTAACCAATAGGCCGAAATCGGCAAAATCCCTTATAAATCAAAAGAATAGACCGAG
ATAGGGT
